>Addgene plasmid #108541 | pLX303-PCDH7-d | addgene full sequence | sequence record 212989 | Addgene NGS Result
CCCGGGGTTATTAATAGTAATCAATTACGGGGTCATTAGTTCATAGCCCATATATGGAGTTCCGCGTTAC
ATAACTTACGGTAAATGGCCCGCCTGGCTGACCGCCCAACGACCCCCGCCCATTGACGTCAATAATGACG
TATGTTCCCATAGTAACGCCAATAGGGACTTTCCATTGACGTCAATGGGTGGAGTATTTACGGTAAACTG
CCCACTTGGCAGTACATCAAGTGTATCATATGCCAAGTACGCCCCCTATTGACGTCAATGACGGTAAATG
GCCCGCCTGGCATTATGCCCAGTACATGACCTTATGGGACTTTCCTACTTGGCAGTACATCTACGTATTA
GTCATCGCTATTACCATGGTGATGCGGTTTTGGCAGTACATCAATGGGCGTGGATAGCGGTTTGACTCAC
GGGGATTTCCAAGTCTCCACCCCATTGACGTCAATGGGAGTTTGTTTTGGCACCAAAATCAACGGGACTT
TCCAAAATGTCGTAACAACTCCGCCCCATTGACGCAAATGGGCGGTAGGCGTGTACGGTGGGAGGTCTAT
ATAAGCAGAGCTCTCTGGCTAACTGTCGGGATCAACAAGTTTGTACAAAAAAGCAGGCTCCGCGGCCGCC
CCCTTCACCATGCTGAGGATGCGGACCGCGGGATGGGCGCGCGGCTGGTGCTTGGGCTGCTGCCTCCTCC
TGCCGCTCTCGCTCAGCCTGGCGGCCGCCAAGCAGCTCCTCCGGTACCGGCTGGCCGAGGAGGGCCCCGC
CGACGTCCGCATCGGCAACGTGGCTTCAGACCTGGGCATCGTGACCGGATCGGGTGAGGTGACTTTCAGC
CTGGAGTCCGGTTCCGAGTACCTGAAGATCGACAACCTCACTGGCGAGCTGAGCACGAGCGAGCGGCGCA
TCGACCGCGAGAAGCTGCCCCAGTGTCAGATGATCTTCGACGAGAACGAGTGCTTCCTGGACTTCGAGGT
GTCGGTGATCGGGCCCTCGCAGAGCTGGGTGGACCTGTTTGAGGGTCAGGTCATCGTGCTTGACATCAAC
GACAACACGCCCACCTTCCCGTCGCCCGTGCTCACGCTCACGGTGGAGGAGAATCGGCCGGTGGGCACAC
TTTACCTGCTGCCCACAGCCACCGACCGCGACTTCGGCCGCAACGGCATCGAGCGCTACGAGCTGCTCCA
GGAGCCCGGAGGCGGCGGCAGCGGCGGCGAGAGCCGGCGCGCCGGGGCGGCCGACAGCGCCCCCTACCCC
GGGGGCGGCGGGAACGGCGCGAGCGGCGGCGGCTCGGGAGGCTCCAAGCGGCGGCTGGACGCATCAGAGG
GCGGCGGCGGCACCAACCCCGGCGGCCGCAGCAGCGTGTTCGAGCTGCAGGTGGCGGACACCCCGGACGG
CGAGAAGCAGCCGCAGCTGATCGTGAAGGGGGCGCTGGACCGCGAGCAGCGCGACTCCTACGAGCTGACC
CTGCGAGTGCGCGACGGCGGCGACCCGCCTCGCTCCTCGCAGGCCATCCTACGGGTCCTCATCACCGACG
TGAACGACAACAGCCCCCGCTTCGAGAAGAGCGTGTACGAGGCCGACTTGGCTGAGAACAGCGCCCCGGG
GACCCCCATCCTGCAACTGCGCGCAGCCGACTTGGACGTGGGGGTCAACGGGCAGATCGAATACGTGTTC
GGGGCGGCCACCGAGTCGGTGAGGCGGCTGCTGCGCCTTGACGAGACGTCCGGCTGGCTCAGCGTCCTGC
ACCGGATCGACCGCGAGGAGGTGAACCAGCTGCGCTTCACGGTCATGGCCCGCGACCGCGGGCAGCCCCC
CAAGACCGACAAGGCCACCGTGGTCCTTAACATCAAAGACGAGAACGACAACGTGCCGTCCATTGAAATC
CGCAAGATTGGGCGCATCCCCCTCAAGGACGGGGTGGCCAACGTGGCCGAGGACGTTCTGGTCGACACCC
CCATCGCTCTGGTGCAGGTGTCCGACCGAGACCAAGGCGAGAACGGGGTGGTCACCTGCACCGTGGTGGG
CGACGTGCCCTTCCAGCTCAAGCCAGCCAGCGACACCGAGGGCGACCAGAACAAGAAAAAGTACTTCTTG
CACACCTCGACCCCTCTGGACTATGAGGCCACCCGGGAGTTCAACGTGGTCATCGTGGCGGTGGACTCAG
GCAGCCCCAGCCTCTCGAGCAACAACTCCCTGATTGTCAAGGTGGGAGACACCAACGACAACCCGCCCAT
GTTCGGCCAGTCGGTGGTGGAGGTTTACTTCCCTGAGAACAACATCCCGGGCGAGAGGGTGGCCACGGTG
CTGGCGACAGACGCAGACAGCGGTAAGAACGCCGAGATCGCCTACTCGCTGGACTCCTCTGTGATGGGGA
TCTTTGCCATCGATCCCGATTCTGGGGACATCCTGGTCAATACCGTGCTGGACCGCGAGCAGACTGACAG
GTATGAGTTTAAAGTTAACGCCAAAGACAAAGGCATCCCCGTGCTGCAGGGCAGCACTACGGTGATTGTG
CAGGTGGCTGATAAAAATGACAATGACCCTAAGTTTATGCAGGACGTCTTCACCTTTTATGTGAAAGAAA
ACTTGCAGCCCAACAGCCCTGTGGGGATGGTCACCGTGATGGATGCTGACAAGGGGCGGAATGCAGAGAT
GAGCCTGTACATAGAGGAGAACAATAACATTTTTTCTATTGAAAATGACACGGGGACCATTTACTCCACA
ATGTCTTTTGACCGGGAACATCAGACCACATACACTTTCAGAGTCAAGGCTGTGGATGGGGGAGATCCTC
CCAGATCTGCCACAGCTACAGTCTCGCTTTTTGTGATGGATGAAAATGACAATGCTCCCACAGTTACCCT
TCCCAAAAACATTTCCTACACTTTACTGCCACCTTCGAGTAATGTCAGGACAGTAGTAGCTACAGTGTTG
GCAACAGACAGTGATGATGGCATCAATGCAGACCTGAACTACAGCATTGTGGGAGGAAATCCCTTCAAGC
TGTTTGAAATTGATCCCACTAGTGGTGTGGTTTCCTTAGTGGGAAAACTCACCCAAAAGCATTATGGCTT
GCACAGGTTGGTGGTGCAAGTGAATGACAGTGGGCAGCCTTCCCAGTCCACCACGACTCTGGTGCACGTG
TTTGTCAATGAAAGTGTTTCTAATGCAACTGCGATTGACTCCCAGATAGCTAGAAGTTTGCACATCCCAC
TCACCCAGGATATAGCTGGTGACCCAAGCTATGAAATTAGCAAACAGAGACTCAGTATTGTCATTGGCGT
GGTTGCTGGCATTATGACGGTGATTCTAATCATCTTAATTGTAGTGATGGCAAGGTACTGCAGGTCCAAA
AATAAAAATGGCTATGAAGCCGGCAAAAAAGATCACGAAGACTTTTTTACACCCCAACAGCATGACAAAT
CTAAAAAGCCTAAAAAGGACAAGAAAAACAAAAAATCTAAGCAGCCTCTCTACAGCAGCATTGTCACTGT
GGAGGCTTCTAAGCCAAATGGACAGAGGTATGATAGTGTCAATGAGAAGCTGTCAGACAGCCCAAGCATG
GGGCGATACAGGTCCGTTAATGGTGGGCCCGGCAGTCCTGACCTGGCAAGGCATTACAAATCTAGTTCCC
CATTGCCTACTGTTCAGCTTCATCCCCAGTCACCAACTGCAGGAAAAAAACACCAGGCCGTACAAGATCT
ACCACCAGCCAACACATTTGTGGGAGCAGGAGACAACATTTCAATTGGATCAGATCACTGCTCTGAGTAC
AGCTGTCAAACCAATAACAAGTACAGCAAACAGCCATTTCGTAGAGTGACGTTTTCTGTTGTGAGTCAGC
CTCAGGACCCACATCAGGGGTCACTGCAGAGTTGCTATGACAGCGGGCTGGAGGAGTCAGAAACACCAAG
CAGTAAGAGTTCATCAGGGCCAAGACTGGGTGCGCTTCCACTCCCAGAGGACAACTATGAAAGGACCACG
CCGGATGGCAGTGTTGGTGAGGCAGAGCATATGGAAAATGATTCAAGGCCTCTTCCAGATGTAGCCCTGA
CTGGGAAGTGCACTCGTGAGTGTGATGAGTATGGCCACTCAGACTCCTGCTGGATGCCGGTCCGCACTTC
TCCGGAGAGGAAGAAGAGCCAGCCTAAACTGTCCACTTTCATGCCTGTTGATGAACGAGGAAGCCAGGAA
AAGCTGGCCAATGGGGAGGCCGCCATCATGGGTGACCGCAACAGAAACCTCCTGAACAAAAAGTTGACCT
CATCCTATGAGACCTTCAGTGCAGCTAGTTTCAGCAAAAATGAGGAAGCCAACCCTGAGGATATTCCCCT
TACAAAAACAGGGGAATATAAGCCATCTCCTGTCAATACTCTCACTAGAAGAGAAGTTTACCTGTAGAAG
GGTGGGCGCGCCGACCCAGCTTTCTTGTACAAAGTGGTTTAGTAATGAGCTAGCGCTAACCGGTGGCGCG
TTAAGTCGACAATCAACCTCTGGATTACAAAATTTGTGAAAGATTGACTGGTATTCTTAACTATGTTGCT
CCTTTTACGCTATGTGGATACGCTGCTTTAATGCCTTTGTATCATGCTATTGCTTCCCGTATGGCTTTCA
TTTTCTCCTCCTTGTATAAATCCTGGTTGCTGTCTCTTTATGAGGAGTTGTGGCCCGTTGTCAGGCAACG
TGGCGTGGTGTGCACTGTGTTTGCTGACGCAACCCCCACTGGTTGGGGCATTGCCACCACCTGTCAGCTC
CTTTCCGGGACTTTCGCTTTCCCCCTCCCTATTGCCACGGCGGAACTCATCGCCGCCTGCCTTGCCCGCT
GCTGGACAGGGGCTCGGCTGTTGGGCACTGACAATTCCGTGGTGTTGTCGGGGAAATCATCGTCCTTTCC
TTGGCTGCTCGCCTGTGTTGCCACCTGGATTCTGCGCGGGACGTCCTTCTGCTACGTCCCTTCGGCCCTC
AATCCAGCGGACCTTCCTTCCCGCGGCCTGCTGCCGGCTCTGCGGCCTCTTCCGCGTCTTCGCCTTCGCC
CTCAGACGAGTCGGATCTCCCTTTGGGCCGCCTCCCCGCGTCGACTTTAAGACCAATGACTTACAAGGCA
GCTGTAGATCTTAGCCACTTTTTAAAAGAAAAGGGGGGACTGGAAGGGCTAATTCACTCCCAACGAAGAC
AAGATCTGCTTTTTGCTTGTACTGGGTCTCTCTGGTTAGACCAGATCTGAGCCTGGGAGCTCTCTGGCTA
ACTAGGGAACCCACTGCTTAAGCCTCAATAAAGCTTGCCTTGAGTGCTTCAAGTAGTGTGTGCCCGTCTG
TTGTGTGACTCTGGTAACTAGAGATCCCTCAGACCCTTTTAGTCAGTGTGGAAAATCTCTAGCAGTACGT
ATAGTAGTTCATGTCATCTTATTATTCAGTATTTATAACTTGCAAAGAAATGAATATCAGAGAGTGAGAG
GAACTTGTTTATTGCAGCTTATAATGGTTACAAATAAAGCAATAGCATCACAAATTTCACAAATAAAGCA
TTTTTTTCACTGCATTCTAGTTGTGGTTTGTCCAAACTCATCAATGTATCTTATCATGTCTGGCTCTAGC
TATCCCGCCCCTAACTCCGCCCATCCCGCCCCTAACTCCGCCCAGTTCCGCCCATTCTCCGCCCCATGGC
TGACTAATTTTTTTTATTTATGCAGAGGCCGAGGCCGCCTCGGCCTCTGAGCTATTCCAGAAGTAGTGAG
GAGGCTTTTTTGGAGGCCTAGGGACGTACCCAATTCGCCCTATAGTGAGTCGTATTACGCGCGCTCACTG
GCCGTCGTTTTACAACGTCGTGACTGGGAAAACCCTGGCGTTACCCAACTTAATCGCCTTGCAGCACATC
CCCCTTTCGCCAGCTGGCGTAATAGCGAAGAGGCCCGCACCGATCGCCCTTCCCAACAGTTGCGCAGCCT
GAATGGCGAATGGG
[124 nt withheld, positions 5965-6088]
C
[91 nt withheld, positions 6090-6180]
A
[49 nt withheld, positions 6182-6230]
CCTTTGACGTTGGAGTCCACGTTCTTT
[37 nt withheld, positions 6258-6294]
ACCCTATCTCGGTCTATTCTTTTGATTTATAAGGGATTTTGCCGATTTCGGCCTATTGGTTAAAAAATGA
GCTGATTTAACAAAAATTTAACGCGAATTTTAACAAAATATTAACGCTTACAATTTAGGTGGCACTTTTC
GGGGAAATGTGCGCGGAACCCCTATTTGTTTATTTTTCTAAATACATTCAAATATGTATCCGCTCATGAG
ACAATAACCCTGATAAATGCTTCAATAATATTGAAAAAGGAAGAGTATGAGTATTCAACATTTCCGTGTC
GCCCTTATTCCCTTTTTTGCGGCATTTTGCCTTCCTGTTTTTGCTCACCCAGAAACGCTGGTGAAAGTAA
AAGATGCTGAAGATCAGTTGGGTGCACGAGTGGGTTACATCGAACTGGATCTCAACAGCGGTAAGATCCT
TGAGAGTTTTCGCCCCGAAGAACGTTTTCCAATGATGAGCACTTTTAAAGTTCTGCTATGTGGCGCGGTA
TTATCCCGTATTGACGCCGGGCAAGAGCAACTCGGTCGCCGCATACACTATTCTCAGAATGACTTGGTTG
AGTACTCACCAGTCACAGAAAAGCATCTTACGGATGGCATGACAGTAAGAGAATTATGCAGTGCTGCCAT
AACCATGAGTGATAACACTGCGGCCAACTTACTTCTGACAACGATCGGAGGACCGAAGGAGCTAACCGCT
TTTTTGCACAACATGGGGGATCATGTAACTCGCCTTGATCGTTGGGAACCGGAGCTGAATGAAGCCATAC
CAAACGACGAGCGTGACACCACGATGCCTGTAGCAATGGCAACAACGTTGCGCAAACTATTAACTGGCGA
ACTACTTACTCTAGCTTCCCGGCAACAATTAATAGACTGGATGGAGGCGGATAAAGTTGCAGGACCACTT
CTGCGCTCGGCCCTTCCGGCTGGCTGGTTTATTGCTGATAAATCTGGAGCCGGTGAGCGTGGGTCTCGCG
GTATCATTGCAGCACTGGGGCCAGATGGTAAGCCCTCCCGTATCGTAGTTATCTACACGACGGGGAGTCA
GGCAACTATGGATGAACGAAATAGACAGATCGCTGAGATAGGTGCCTCACTGATTAAGCATTGGTAACTG
TCAGACCAAGTTTACTCATATATACTTTAGATTGATTTAAAACTTCATTTTTAATTTAAAAGGATCTAGG
TGAAGATCCTTTTTGATAATCTCATGACCAAAATCCCTTAACGTGAGTTTTCGTTCCACTGAGCGTCAGA
CCCCGTAGAAAAGATCAAAGGATCTTCTTGAGATCCTTTTTTTCTGCGCGTAATCTGCTGCTTGCAAACA
AAAAAACCACCGCTACCAGCGGTGGTTTGTTTGCCGGATCAAGAGCTACCAACTCTTTTTCCGAAGGTAA
CTGGCTTCAGCAGAGCGCAGATACCAAATACTGTTCTTCTAGTGTAGCCGTAGTTAGGCCACCACTTCAA
GAACTCTGTAGCACCGCCTACATACCTCGCTCTGCTAATCCTGTTACCAGTGGCTGCTGCCAGTGGCGAT
AAGTCGTGTCTTACCGGGTTGGACTCAAGACGATAGTTACCGGATAAGGCGCAGCGGTCGGGCTGAACGG
GGGGTTCGTGCACACAGCCCAGCTTGGAGCGAACGACCTACACCGAACTGAGATACCTACAGCGTGAGCT
ATGAGAAAGCGCCACGCTTCCCGAAGGGAGAAAGGCGGACAGGTATCCGGTAAGCGGCAGGGTCGGAACA
GGAGAGCGCACGAGGGAGCTTCCAGGGGGAAACGCCTGGTATCTTTATAGTCCTGTCGGGTTTCGCCACC
TCTGACTTGAGCGTCGATTTTTGTGATGCTCGTCAGGGGGGCGGAGCCTATGGAAAAACGCCAGCAACGC
GGCCTTTTTACGGTTCCTGGCCTTTTGCTGGCCTTTTGCTCACATGTTCTTTCCTGCGTTATCCCCTGAT
TCTGTGGATAACCGTATTACCGCCTTTGAGTGAGCTGATACCGCTCGCCGCAGCCGAACGACCGAGCGCA
GCGAGTCAGTGAGCGAGGAAGCGGAAGAGCGCCCAATACGCAAACCGCCTCTCCCCGCGCGTTGGCCGAT
TCATTAATGCAGCTGGCACGACAGGTTTCCCGACTGGAAAGCGGGCAGTGAGCGCAACGCAATTAATGTG
AGTTAGCTCACTCATTAGGCACCCCAGGCTTTACACTTTATGCTTCCGGCTCGTATGTTGTGTGGAATTG
TGAGCGGATAACAATTTCACACAGGAAACAGCTATGACCATGATTACGCCAAGCGCGCAATTAACCCTCA
CTAAAGGGAACAAAAGCTGGAGCTGCAAGCTTAATGTAGTCTTATGCAATACTCTTGTAGTCTTGCAACA
TGGTAACGATGAGTTAGCAACATGCCTTACAAGGAGAGAAAAAGCACCGTGCATGCCGATTGGTGGAAGT
AAGGTGGTACGATCGTGCCTTATTAGGAAGGCAACAGACGGGTCTGACATGGATTGGACGAACCACTGAA
TTGCCGCATTGCAGAGATATTGTATTTAAGTGCCTAGCTCGATACATAAACGGGTCTCTCTGGTTAGACC
AGATCTGAGCCTGGGAGCTCTCTGGCTAACTAGGGAACCCACTGCTTAAGCCTCAATAAAGCTTGCCTTG
AGTGCTTCAAGTAGTGTGTGCCCGTCTGTTGTGTGACTCTGGTAACTAGAGATCCCTCAGACCCTTTTAG
TCAGTGTGGAAAATCTCTAGCAGTGGCGCCCGAACAGGGACTTGAAAGCGAAAGGGAAACCAGAGGAGCT
CTCTCGACGCAGGACTCGGCTTGCTGAAGCGCGCACGGCAAGAGGCGAGGGGCGGCGACTGGTGAGTACG
CCAAAAATTTTGACTAGCGGAGGCTAGAAGGAGAGAGATGGGTGCGAGAGCGTCAGTATTAAGCGGGGGA
GAATTAGATCGCGATGGGAAAAAATTCGGTTAAGGCCAGGGGGAAAGAAAAAATATAAATTAAAACATAT
AGTATGGGCAAGCAGGGAGCTAGAACGATTCGCAGTTAATCCTGGCCTGTTAGAAACATCAGAAGGCTGT
AGACAAATACTGGGACAGCTACAACCATCCCTTCAGACAGGATCAGAAGAACTTAGATCATTATATAATA
CAGTAGCAACCCTCTATTGTGTGCATCAAAGGATAGAGATAAAAGACACCAAGGAAGCTTTAGACAAGAT
AGAGGAAGAGCAAAACAAAAGTAAGACCACCGCACAGCAAGCGGCCGCTGATCTTCAGACCTGGAGGAGG
AGATATGAGGGACAATTGGAGAAGTGAATTATATAAATATAAAGTAGTAAAAATTGAACCATTAGGAGTA
GCACCCACCAAGGCAAAGAGAAGAGTGGTGCAGAGAGAAAAAAGAGCAGTGGGAATAGGAGCTTTGTTCC
TTGGGTTCTTGGGAGCAGCAGGAAGCACTATGGGCGCAGCGTCAATGACGCTGACGGTACAGGCCAGACA
ATTATTGTCTGGTATAGTGCAGCAGCAGAACAATTTGCTGAGGGCTATTGAGGCGCAACAGCATCTGTTG
CAACTCACAGTCTGGGGCATCAAGCAGCTCCAGGCAAGAATCCTGGCTGTGGAAAGATACCTAAAGGATC
AACAGCTCCTGGGGATTTGGGGTTGCTCTGGAAAACTCATTTGCACCACTGCTGTGCCTTGGAATGCTAG
TTGGAGTAATAAATCTCTGGAACAGATTTGGAATCACACGACCTGGATGGAGTGGGACAGAGAAATTAAC
AATTACACAAGCTTAATACACTCCTTAATTGAAGAATCGCAAAACCAGCAAGAAAAGAATGAACAAGAAT
TATTGGAATTAGATAAATGGGCAAGTTTGTGGAATTGGTTTAACATAACAAATTGGCTGTGGTATATAAA
ATTATTCATAATGATAGTAGGAGGCTTGGTAGGTTTAAGAATAGTTTTTGCTGTACTTTCTATAGTGAAT
AGAGTTAGGCAGGGATATTCACCATTATCGTTTCAGACCCACCTCCCAACCCCGAGGGGACCCTTGCGCC
TTTTCCAAGGCAGCCCTGGGTTTGCGCAGGGACGCGGCTGCTCTGGGCGTGGTTCCGGGAAACGCAGCGG
CGCCGACCCTGGGTCTCGCACATTCTTCACGTCCGTTCGCAGCGTCACCCGGATCTTCGCCGCTACCCTT
GTGGGCCCCCCGGCGACGCTTCCTGCTCCGCCCCTAAGTCGGGAAGGTTCCTTGCGGTTCGCGGCGTGCC
GGACGTGACAAACGGAAGCCGCACGTCTCACTAGTACCCTCGCAGACGGACAGCGCCAGGGAGCAATGGC
AGCGCGCCGACCGCGATGGGCTGTGGCCAATAGCGGCTGCTCAGCAGGGCGCGCCGAGAGCAGCGGCCGG
GAAGGGGCGGTGCGGGAGGCGGGGTGTGGGGCGGTAGTGTGGGCCCTGTTCCTGCCCGCGCGGTGTTCCG
CATTCTGCAAGCCTCCGGAGCGCACGTCGGCAGTCGGCTCCCTCGTTGACCGAATCACCGACCTCTCTCC
CCAGGGGGTACCACCATGGCCAAGCCTTTGTCTCAAGAAGAATCCACCCTCATTGAAAGAGCAACGGCTA
CAATCAACAGCATCCCCATCTCTGAAGACTACAGCGTCGCCAGCGCAGCTCTCTCTAGCGACGGCCGCAT
CTTCACTGGTGTCAATGTATATCATTTTACTGGGGGACCTTGTGCAGAACTCGTGGTGCTGGGCACTGCT
GCTGCTGCGGCAGCTGGCAACCTGACTTGTATCGTCGCGATCGGAAATGAGAACAGGGGCATCTTGAGCC
CCTGCGGACGGTGCCGACAGGTGCTTCTCGATCTGCATCCTGGGATCAAAGCCATAGTGAAGGACAGTGA
TGGACAGCCGACGGCAGTTGGGATTCGTGAATTGCTGCCCTCTGGTTATGTGTGGGAGGGCCTGCAGCTG
CAGTAGTAAGAATTCTAGATCTTGAGACAAATGGCAGTATTCATCCACAATTTTAAAAGAAAAGGGGGGA
TTGGGGGGTACAGTGCAGGGGAAAGAATAGTAGACATAATAGCAACAGACATACAAACTAAAGAATTACA
AAAACAAATTACAAAAATTCAAAATTTTCGGGTTTATTACAGGGACAGCAGAGATCCACTTTGGCGCCGG
CTCGAGGGGG
Features (pLannotate 1.2.2; 30 found; start..end, strand, type, name):
     65..368     +  enhancer       CMV enhancer: human cytomegalovirus immediate early enhancer
    369..572     +  promoter       CMV promoter: human cytomegalovirus (CMV) immediate early promoter
    595..619     +  protein_bind   attB1: mutant version of attB; recombination site for the Gateway® BP reaction BP Clonase™
    640..3813    +  CDS            PCDH7: PCDH7_HUMAN - Also known as BHPCDH. Experimental evidence at protein level: Swiss-Prot protein existence level 1. From Homo sapiens (Human).
   4424..4448    -  protein_bind   attB2: mutant version of attB; recombination site for the Gateway® BP reaction BP Clonase™
   4491..5079    +  misc_feature   WPRE: woodchuck hepatitis virus posttranscriptional regulatory element
   5130..5149    +  misc_feature   cPPT/CTS (fragment): central polypurine tract and central termination sequence of HIV-1
   5151..5384    +  LTR            3' LTR (ΔU3): self-inactivating 3' long terminal repeat (LTR) from HIV-1
   5462..5583    +  polyA_signal   SV40 poly(A) signal: SV40 polyadenylation signal
   5623..5758    +  rep_origin     SV40 ori: SV40 origin of replication
   5779..5797    -  promoter       T7 promoter: promoter for bacteriophage T7 RNA polymerase
   5805..5960    +  CDS            lacZα (fragment): LacZα fragment of β-galactosidase; lacZ fragment
   5965..6393    +  rep_origin     f1 ori (sequence partly withheld): f1 bacteriophage origin of replication; arrow indicates direction of (+) strand synthesis
   6446..6550    +  promoter       AmpR promoter: bla
   6551..7411    +  CDS            AmpR: β-lactamase; bla; confers resistance to ampicillin, carbenicillin, and related antibiotics
   7582..8170    +  rep_origin     ori: high-copy-number ColE1/pMB1/pBR322/pUC origin of replication
   8353..8445    +  CDS            lacI (fragment): lac repressor; lacI; The lac repressor binds to the lac operator to inhibit transcription in E. coli. This inhibition can be relieved by adding lactose or isopropyl-β-D-thiogalactopyranoside (IPTG).
   8458..8479    +  protein_bind   CAP binding site: CAP binding activates transcription in the presence of cAMP. E. coli catabolite activator protein
   8494..8524    +  promoter       lac promoter: promoter for the E. coli lac operon
   8528..8550    +  protein_bind   lac operator (fragment): The lac repressor binds to the lac operator to inhibit transcription in E. coli. This inhibition can be relieved by adding lactose or isopropyl-β-D-thiogalactopyranoside (IPTG). lac repressor encoded by lacI
   8593..8611    +  promoter       T3 promoter: promoter for bacteriophage T3 RNA polymerase
   8639..8865    +  promoter       RSV promoter: Rous sarcoma virus enhancer/promoter
   8866..9046    +  LTR            5' LTR (truncated): truncated 5' long terminal repeat (LTR) from HIV-1
   9093..9218    +  misc_feature   HIV-1 Ψ: packaging signal of human immunodeficiency virus type 1
   9202..9565    +  CDS            HIV-1 gag (fragment): gag protein from human immunodeficiency virus 1; gag
   9711..9944    +  misc_feature   RRE: The Rev response element (RRE) of HIV-1 allows for Rev-dependent mRNA export from the nucleus to the cytoplasm.
  10321..10347   +  CDS            Rev (fragment): human immunodeficiency virus 1 (HIV-1) Rev protein; rev; enhances nuclear export of unspliced and incompletely spliced viral mRNAs
  10348..10848   +  promoter       hPGK promoter: human phosphoglycerate kinase 1 promoter
  10860..11255   +  CDS            BSD: blasticidin S deaminase; Aspergillus terreus BSD; confers resistance to blasticidin
  11315..11432   +  misc_feature   cPPT/CTS: central polypurine tract and central termination sequence of HIV-1
