[The description below was written by a language model from this plasmid's Addgene catalogue record and pLannotate feature annotations shown in this document.]
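Description:
pLX303-PCDH7-d is a third-generation-style, self-inactivating HIV-1 lentiviral expression plasmid built on the pLX303 Gateway destination backbone, made to express human PCDH7 (protocadherin 7) transcript variant d in mammalian cells. It is maintained in E. coli through a high-copy ColE1/pUC-type origin with ampicillin selection (AmpR, β-lactamase). An f1 origin and leftover lac/T7/T3 cloning-vector elements are also present in the bacterial portion of the backbone. The record lists a recombination-reducing host strain, as is common for LTR-containing plasmids.

The viral genome is transcribed from an RSV promoter fused to a truncated 5' LTR. It carries the Ψ packaging signal with a gag fragment, the Rev response element for Rev-dependent nuclear export, and a central polypurine tract (cPPT/CTS). It ends in a ΔU3 3' LTR, which inactivates LTR promoter activity after integration, and this is followed by an SV40 polyadenylation signal and SV40 origin. Inside this transfer cassette, a human PGK promoter drives blasticidin S deaminase, so transduced cells can be selected with blasticidin. Downstream, the CMV enhancer/promoter drives the PCDH7 open reading frame, which was introduced by Gateway recombination and is flanked by attB1 and attB2 sites. A WPRE follows the insert to enhance transcript stability and expression.

The annotated PCDH7 match covers about 3.2 kb of the stated 3.8 kb insert, so the variant-specific 3' portion before attB2 appears to be unannotated. No epitope tag is annotated. The plasmid can be used for direct transfection or packaged with helper plasmids for stable PCDH7 overexpression. The associated publication studied the role of PCDH7 in MAPK signaling during lung tumorigenesis.
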