Addgene plasmid #108541: pLX303-PCDH7-d
Purpose: Expresses human PCDH7 transcript variant d in mammalian cells
Depositing lab: Kathryn O’Donnell. Depositing organization: University of Texas Southwestern Medical Center. Publication: PROTOCADHERIN 7 Acts through SET and PP2A to Potentiate MAPK Signaling by EGFR and KRAS during Lung Tumorigenesis. Zhou X, Updegraff BL, Guo Y, Peyton M, Girard L, Larsen JE, Xie XJ, Zhou Y, Hwang TH, Xie Y, Rodriguez-Canales J, Villalobos P, Behrens C, Wistuba II, Minna JD, O'Donnell KA. Cancer Res. 2017 Jan 1;77(1):187-197. doi: 10.1158/0008-5472.CAN-16-1267-T. Epub 2016 Nov 7. PubMed 27821484.
Backbone
  Vector backbone: pLX303
  Backbone manufacturer: David Root Lab, addgene #25897
  Backbone size w/o insert (bp): 9335
  Total vector size (bp): 11484
  Vector type: Mammalian Expression, Lentiviral
  Selectable markers: Blasticidin
Growth in bacteria
  Bacterial resistance: Ampicillin, 100 μg/mL
  Growth temperature: 30°C
  Growth strain: NEB Stable
  Copy number: High Copy
Gene/Insert
  Gene/Insert name: PCDH7 transcript variant d
  Species: H. sapiens (human)
  Insert size (bp): 3768
  GenBank ID: NM_001173523.1
  Entrez Gene: PCDH7 (a.k.a. BH-Pcdh, BHPCDH, PPP1R120)
  Promoter: CMV
  Cloning method: Gateway Cloning
  Sequencing primers: 5′ cgcaaatgggcggtaggcgtg; 3′ catagcgtaaaaggagcaaca
Terms and licenses: Academic/Nonprofit Terms; Industry Terms: Not Available to Industry
How to cite: pLX303-PCDH7-d was a gift from Kathryn O’Donnell (Addgene plasmid # 108541 ; http://n2t.net/addgene:108541 ; RRID:Addgene_108541)
